LOCUS       Exported 2606 bp ds-DNA circular SYN 13-MAY-2021
DEFINITION  MoClo Destination Vector: (based on pSB1A2 with fixed illegal site)
            [G:LacZa:B].
ACCESSION   .
VERSION     .
KEYWORDS    DVA_GB
SOURCE      synthetic DNA construct
  ORGANISM  synthetic DNA construct
REFERENCE   1 (bases 1 to 2606)
  AUTHORS   Iverson SV, Haddock TL, Beal J, Densmore DM
  TITLE     CIDAR MoClo: Improved MoClo Assembly Standard and New E. coli Part
            Library Enable Rapid Combinatorial Design for Synthetic and
            Traditional Biology.
  JOURNAL   ACS Synth Biol. 2016 Jan 15;5(1):99-103. doi:
            10.1021/acssynbio.5b00124. Epub 2015 Nov 4.
  PUBMED    26479688
REFERENCE   2 (bases 1 to 2606)
  AUTHORS   .
  TITLE     Direct Submission
  JOURNAL   Exported May 13, 2021 from SnapGene Server 1.1.58
            http://www.snapgene.com
FEATURES             Location/Qualifiers
     source          1..2606
                     /organism="synthetic DNA construct"
                     /mol_type="other DNA"
     primer_bind     199..221
                     /label=M13/pUC Forward
                     /note="In lacZ gene"
     primer_bind     213..230
                     /label=M13 Forward
                     /note="In lacZ gene. Also called M13-F20 or M13 (-21)
                     Forward"
     primer_bind     214..230
                     /label=M13 fwd
                     /note="common sequencing primer, one of multiple similar
                     variants"
     misc_feature    231..287
                     /label=MCS
                     /note="pUC18/19 multiple cloning site"
     primer_bind     complement(300..316)
                     /label=M13 rev
                     /note="common sequencing primer, one of multiple similar
                     variants"
     primer_bind     complement(300..316)
                     /label=M13 Reverse
                     /note="In lacZ gene. Also called M13-rev"
     primer_bind     complement(313..335)
                     /label=M13/pUC Reverse
                     /note="In lacZ gene"
     protein_bind    324..340
                     /label=lac operator
                     /bound_moiety="lac repressor encoded by lacI"
                     /note="The lac repressor binds to the lac operator to
                     inhibit transcription in E. coli. This inhibition can be
                     relieved by adding lactose or
                     isopropyl-beta-D-thiogalactopyranoside (IPTG)."
     promoter        complement(348..378)
                     /label=lac promoter
                     /note="promoter for the E. coli lac operon"
     protein_bind    393..414
                     /label=CAP binding site
                     /bound_moiety="E. coli catabolite activator protein"
                     /note="CAP binding activates transcription in the presence
                     of cAMP."
     misc_feature    514..534
                     /label=BioBrick suffix
                     /note="universal suffix for all parts"
     primer_bind     complement(540..557)
                     /label=L4440
                     /note="L4440 vector, forward primer"
     rep_origin      complement(711..1299)
                     /direction=LEFT
                     /label=ori
                     /note="high-copy-number ColE1/pMB1/pBR322/pUC origin of
                     replication"
     primer_bind     complement(791..810)
                     /label=pBR322ori-F
                     /note="pBR322 origin, forward primer"
     CDS             complement(1470..2330)
                     /codon_start=1
                     /gene="bla"
                     /product="beta-lactamase"
                     /label=AmpR
                     /note="confers resistance to ampicillin, carbenicillin, and
                     related antibiotics"
                     /translation="MSIQHFRVALIPFFAAFCLPVFAHPETLVKVKDAEDQLGARVGYI
                     ELDLNSGKILESFRPEERFPMMSTFKVLLCGAVLSRIDAGQEQLGRRIHYSQNDLVEYS
                     PVTEKHLTDGMTVRELCSAAITMSDNTAANLLLTTIGGPKELTAFLHNMGDHVTRLDRW
                     EPELNEAIPNDERDTTMPVAMATTLRKLLTGELLTLASRQQLIDWMEADKVAGPLLRSA
                     LPAGWFIADKSGAGERGSRGIIAALGPDGKPSRIVVIYTTGSQATMDERNRQIAEIGAS
                     LIKHW"
     primer_bind     2093..2112
                     /label=Amp-R
                     /note="Ampicillin resistance gene, reverse primer"
     promoter        complement(2331..2435)
                     /gene="bla"
                     /label=AmpR promoter
     primer_bind     2503..2521
                     /label=pBRforEco
                     /note="pBR322 vectors, upsteam of EcoRI site, forward
                     primer"
     terminator      2525..2568
                     /label=bacterial terminator
                     /note="putative bacterial transcription terminator"
     misc_feature    2571..2592
                     /label=BioBrick prefix
                     /note="BioBrick prefix for parts that do not start with
                     ""ATG"""
     CDS             complement(2587..304)
                     /codon_start=1
                     /gene="lacZ fragment"
                     /product="LacZ-alpha fragment of beta-galactosidase"
                     /label=lacZ-alpha
                     /translation="MTMITPSLHACRSTLEDPRVPSSNSLAVVLQRRDWENPGVTQLNR
                     LAAHPPFASWRNSEEARTDRPSQQLRSLNGEWRLMRYFLLTHLCGISHRIWCRRHGMRP
                     TSL"
ORIGIN
        1 tgccatgtct tctgcaccat atgcggtgtg aaataccgca cagatgcgta aggagaaaat
       61 accgcatcag gcgccattcg ccattcaggc tgcgcaactg ttgggaaggg cgatcggtgc
      121 gggcctcttc gctattacgc cagctggcga aagggggatg tgctgcaagg cgattaagtt
      181 gggtaacgcc agggttttcc cagtcacgac gttgtaaaac gacggccagt gaattcgagc
      241 tcggtacccg gggatcctct agagtcgacc tgcaggcatg caagcttggc gtaatcatgg
      301 tcatagctgt ttcctgtgtg aaattgttat ccgctcacaa ttccacacaa catacgagcc
      361 ggaagcataa agtgtaaagc ctggggtgcc taatgagtga gctaactcac attaattgcg
      421 ttgcgctcac tgcccgcttt ccagtcggga aacctgtcgt gccagctgca ttaatgaatc
      481 ggccaacgcg cggggaagac gttactagag acctactagt agcggccgct gcaggcttcc
      541 tcgctcactg actcgctgcg ctcggtcgtt cggctgcggc gagcggtatc agctcactca
      601 aaggcggtaa tacggttatc cacagaatca ggggataacg caggaaagaa catgtgagca
      661 aaaggccagc aaaaggccag gaaccgtaaa aaggccgcgt tgctggcgtt tttccacagg
      721 ctccgccccc ctgacgagca tcacaaaaat cgacgctcaa gtcagaggtg gcgaaacccg
      781 acaggactat aaagatacca ggcgtttccc cctggaagct ccctcgtgcg ctctcctgtt
      841 ccgaccctgc cgcttaccgg atacctgtcc gcctttctcc cttcgggaag cgtggcgctt
      901 tctcatagct cacgctgtag gtatctcagt tcggtgtagg tcgttcgctc caagctgggc
      961 tgtgtgcacg aaccccccgt tcagcccgac cgctgcgcct tatccggtaa ctatcgtctt
     1021 gagtccaacc cggtaagaca cgacttatcg ccactggcag cagccactgg taacaggatt
     1081 agcagagcga ggtatgtagg cggtgctaca gagttcttga agtggtggcc taactacggc
     1141 tacactagaa gaacagtatt tggtatctgc gctctgctga agccagttac cttcggaaaa
     1201 agagttggta gctcttgatc cggcaaacaa accaccgctg gtagcggtgg tttttttgtt
     1261 tgcaagcagc agattacgcg cagaaaaaaa ggatctcaag aagatccttt gatcttttct
     1321 acggggtctg acgctcagtg gaacgaaaac tcacgttaag ggattttggt catgagatta
     1381 tcaaaaagga tcttcaccta gatcctttta aattaaaaat gaagttttaa atcaatctaa
     1441 agtatatatg agtaaacttg gtctgacagt taccaatgct taatcagtga ggcacctatc
     1501 tcagcgatct gtctatttcg ttcatccata gttgcctgac tccccgtcgt gtagataact
     1561 acgatacggg agggcttacc atctggcccc agtgctgcaa tgataccgcg cgacccacgc
     1621 tcaccggctc cagatttatc agcaataaac cagccagccg gaagggccga gcgcagaagt
     1681 ggtcctgcaa ctttatccgc ctccatccag tctattaatt gttgccggga agctagagta
     1741 agtagttcgc cagttaatag tttgcgcaac gttgttgcca ttgctacagg catcgtggtg
     1801 tcacgctcgt cgtttggtat ggcttcattc agctccggtt cccaacgatc aaggcgagtt
     1861 acatgatccc ccatgttgtg caaaaaagcg gttagctcct tcggtcctcc gatcgttgtc
     1921 agaagtaagt tggccgcagt gttatcactc atggttatgg cagcactgca taattctctt
     1981 actgtcatgc catccgtaag atgcttttct gtgactggtg agtactcaac caagtcattc
     2041 tgagaatagt gtatgcggcg accgagttgc tcttgcccgg cgtcaatacg ggataatacc
     2101 gcgccacata gcagaacttt aaaagtgctc atcattggaa aacgttcttc ggggcgaaaa
     2161 ctctcaagga tcttaccgct gttgagatcc agttcgatgt aacccactcg tgcacccaac
     2221 tgatcttcag catcttttac tttcaccagc gtttctgggt gagcaaaaac aggaaggcaa
     2281 aatgccgcaa aaaagggaat aagggcgaca cggaaatgtt gaatactcat actcttcctt
     2341 tttcaatatt attgaagcat ttatcagggt tattgtctca tgagcggata catatttgaa
     2401 tgtatttaga aaaataaaca aataggggtt ccgcgcacat ttccccgaaa agtgccacct
     2461 gacgtctaag aaaccattat tatcatgaca ttaacctata aaaataggcg tatcacgagg
     2521 cagaatttca gataaaaaaa atccttagct ttcgctaagg atgatttctg gaattcgcgg
     2581 ccgcttctag agactagtgg gtctca
//
