[The description below was written by a language model from this plasmid's Addgene catalogue record and the feature table of its GenBank file.]
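Description:
DVA_GB is an empty destination vector from the CIDAR MoClo (Modular Cloning) system for hierarchical, Golden Gate-style assembly of genetic parts in E. coli. It is a small circular synthetic plasmid of about 2.6 kb built on the DVA backbone, which the record describes as derived from the BioBrick vector pSB1A2 with an illegal restriction site repaired. It replicates from a high-copy ColE1/pUC-type origin, although the catalogue lists copy number as unknown. Selection is with ampicillin through a beta-lactamase (AmpR) gene driven by its own promoter. BioBrick prefix and suffix sequences remain from the parent vector and flank the cloning region, with a putative bacterial terminator just upstream of the prefix.

The vector carries no gene of interest. Its cloning region holds a lacZ-alpha cassette, consisting of the LacZ-alpha fragment coding sequence with an embedded pUC18/19-type multiple cloning site, expressed from the lac promoter with its operator and CAP binding site. The notation [G:LacZa:B] indicates that this cassette sits between the MoClo fusion sites named G and B. In MoClo assembly, a Type IIS restriction enzyme releases the lacZ-alpha dropout and leaves these overhangs, so that a part or set of parts with matching G and B ends ligates in directionally. Loss of alpha-complementation then allows blue/white screening, with correct assemblies giving white colonies in a suitable host. The feature table does not annotate the Type IIS sites or the fusion-site sequences themselves. M13 and other standard primer sites around the cassette allow sequence verification of inserts.
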