Addgene plasmid #66055: DVA_GB
Purpose: (Empty Backbone) MoClo Destination Vector: (based on pSB1A2 with fixed illegal site) [G:LacZa:B]
Depositing lab: Douglas Densmore. Depositing organization: Boston University Main Campus. Publication: CIDAR MoClo: Improved MoClo Assembly Standard and New E. coli Part Library Enable Rapid Combinatorial Design for Synthetic and Traditional Biology. Iverson SV, Haddock TL, Beal J, Densmore DM. ACS Synth Biol. 2016 Jan 15;5(1):99-103. doi: 10.1021/acssynbio.5b00124. Epub 2015 Nov 4. PubMed 26479688.
Backbone
  Vector backbone: DVA
  Vector type: Synthetic Biology ; Destination Vector
Growth in bacteria
  Bacterial resistance: Ampicillin, 100 μg/mL
  Growth temperature: 37°C
  Growth strain: DH5alpha
  Copy number: Unknown
Gene/Insert
  Gene/Insert name: None
  Species: Synthetic
  Cloning method: Unknown
Terms and licenses: Academic/Nonprofit Terms; Industry Terms: Not Available to Industry
How to cite: DVA_GB was a gift from Douglas Densmore (Addgene plasmid # 66055 ; http://n2t.net/addgene:66055 ; RRID:Addgene_66055)
