>Addgene plasmid #66055 | DVA_GB | addgene partial sequence | sequence record 114333 | MoCloR 5'-gccacctgacgtctaagaaacc-3'
TAGGCGTATCACGAGGCAGAATTTCAGATAAAAAAAATCCTTAGCTTTCGCTAAGGATGATTTCTGGAAT
TCGCGGCCGCTTCTAGAGACTAGTGGGTCTCATGCCATGTCTTCTGCACCATATGCGGTGTGAAATACCG
CACAGATGCGTAAGGAGAAAATACCGCATCAGGCGCCATTCGCCATTCAGGCTGCGCAACTGTTGGGAAG
GGCGATCGGTGCGGGCCTCTTCGCTATTACGCCAGCTGGCGAAAGGGGGATGTGCTGCAAGGCGATTAAG
TTGGGTAACGCCAGGGTTTTCCCAGTCACGACGTTGTAAAACGACGGCCAGTGAATTCGAGCTCGGTACC
CGGGGATCCTCTAGAGTCGACCTGCAGGCATGCAAGCTTGGCGTAATCATGGTCATAGCTGTTTCCTGTG
TGAAATTGTTATCCGCTCACAATTCCACACAACATACGAGCCGGAAGCATAAAGTGTAAAGCCTGGGGTG
CCTAATGAGTGAGCTAACTCACATTAATTGCGTTGCGCTCACTGCCCGCTTTCCAGTCGGGAAACCTGTC
GTGCCAGCTGCATTAATGAATCGGCCAACGCGCGGGGAAGACGTTACTAGAGACCTACTAGTAGCGGCCG
CTGCAGGCTTCCTCGCTCACTGACTCGCTGCGCTCGGTCGTTCGGCTGCGGCGAGCGGTATCAGCTCACT
CAAAGGCGGTAATACGGTTATCCACAGAATCAGGG
